Addgene plasmid #76088: IKBKB gRNA (BRDN0001145640)
Purpose: 3rd generation lentiviral gRNA plasmid targeting human IKBKB
Depositing lab: John Doench & David Root. Depositing organization: Broad Institute. Publication: Optimized sgRNA design to maximize activity and minimize off-target effects of CRISPR-Cas9. Doench JG, Fusi N, Sullender M, Hegde M, Vaimberg EW, Donovan KF, Smith I, Tothova Z, Wilen C, Orchard R, Virgin HW, Listgarten J, Root DE. Nat Biotechnol. 2016 Jan 18. doi: 10.1038/nbt.3437. PubMed 26780180.
Backbone
  Vector backbone: lentiGuide-Puro
  Backbone manufacturer: Zhang Lab (Addgene plasmid # 52963)
  Vector type: Mammalian Expression, Lentiviral, CRISPR
  Selectable markers: Puromycin
Growth in bacteria
  Bacterial resistance: Ampicillin, 100 μg/mL
  Growth temperature: 37°C
  Growth strain: DH5alpha
  Copy number: High Copy
Gene/Insert
  Gene/Insert name: IKBKB (alt names: IKBKB; NM_001190720.2)
  gRNA/shRNA sequence: GCCATGGAGTACTGCCAAGG
  Species: H. sapiens (human)
  Entrez Gene: IKBKB (a.k.a. IKK-2, IKK-beta, IKK2, IKKB, IMD15, IMD15A, IMD15B, NFKBIKB)
  Promoter: hU6
  Cloning method: Unknown
  Sequencing primers: 5′ U6-F; 3′ pS2-R
Terms and licenses: Academic/Nonprofit Terms; Industry Terms: Not Available to Industry
Depositor comments: The gRNA was designed to target the following Genbank reference sequence(s): NM_001190720.2,NM_001242778.1,NM_001556.2. Note that this plasmid does NOT contain Cas9. It should be used in conjunction with lentiCas9-Blast (Addgene #52962) or otherwise with cell lines already expressing Cas9. Browse the full kinome gRNA library at http://www.addgene.org/pooled-library/broadgpp-human-kinome/ or visit http://www.broadinstitute.org/rnai/public/ for detailed protocols and information.
How to cite: IKBKB gRNA (BRDN0001145640) was a gift from John Doench & David Root (Addgene plasmid # 76088 ; http://n2t.net/addgene:76088 ; RRID:Addgene_76088)
