[The description below was written by a language model from this plasmid's Addgene catalogue record and pLannotate feature annotations shown in this document.]
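Description:
IKBKB gRNA (BRDN0001145640) is a third-generation lentiviral guide RNA plasmid built on the lentiGuide-Puro backbone and designed to direct Streptococcus pyogenes Cas9 to the human IKBKB gene, which encodes the kinase IKK-beta. It is propagated in E. coli as a high-copy plasmid through a ColE1/pUC-type origin with ampicillin resistance (AmpR). The backbone also carries an f1 origin, an SV40 origin and residual lac and T7/T3 promoter elements. The assembled sequence record is about 8.3 kb.

The viral genome is transcribed from an RSV promoter fused to a truncated HIV-1 5' LTR, which makes production Tat-independent. It is followed by the Ψ packaging signal with a partial gag sequence, the Rev response element for Rev-dependent nuclear export, and a cPPT/CTS that aids nuclear import of the reverse-transcribed genome. It ends in a self-inactivating ΔU3 3' LTR with an SV40 polyadenylation signal downstream.

Within this frame, a human U6 RNA polymerase III promoter drives the IKBKB-specific spacer joined to the SpCas9 gRNA scaffold. A separate EF-1α promoter with its intron A expresses puromycin N-acetyltransferase for selection of transduced mammalian cells, and a WPRE enhances transcript expression.

The plasmid does not encode Cas9, so it is meant to be used with a separate Cas9 lentivirus such as lentiCas9-Blast or in cells that already express Cas9. The guide was designed against several IKBKB reference transcripts. It belongs to a human kinome gRNA collection arising from work on optimising sgRNA activity and reducing off-target effects, and it is suited to IKBKB knockout experiments.
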