Features (pLannotate 1.2.2; 29 found; start..end, strand, type, name):
     14..80      +  CDS            small t antigen (fragment): SV40 (simian virus 40) small t antigen
    106..317     +  promoter       EF-1α core promoter: core promoter for human elongation factor EF-1α
    318..1256    +  intron         EF-1α intron A: intron upstream of the start codon of human EF-1α
   1278..1877    +  CDS            PuroR (fragment): puromycin N-acetyltransferase; pac from Streptomyces; confers resistance to puromycin
   1893..2481    +  misc_feature   WPRE: woodchuck hepatitis virus posttranscriptional regulatory element
   2532..2551    +  misc_feature   cPPT/CTS (fragment): central polypurine tract and central termination sequence of HIV-1
   2553..2786    +  LTR            3' LTR (ΔU3): self-inactivating 3' long terminal repeat (LTR) from HIV-1
   2864..2985    +  polyA_signal   SV40 poly(A) signal: SV40 polyadenylation signal
   3025..3160    +  rep_origin     SV40 ori: SV40 origin of replication
   3181..3199    -  promoter       T7 promoter: promoter for bacteriophage T7 RNA polymerase
   3207..3362    +  CDS            lacZα (fragment): LacZα fragment of β-galactosidase; lacZ fragment
   3367..3795    +  rep_origin     f1 ori (sequence partly withheld): f1 bacteriophage origin of replication; arrow indicates direction of (+) strand synthesis
   3848..3952    +  promoter       AmpR promoter: bla
   3953..4813    +  CDS            AmpR: β-lactamase; bla; confers resistance to ampicillin, carbenicillin, and related antibiotics
   4984..5572    +  rep_origin     ori: high-copy-number ColE1/pMB1/pBR322/pUC origin of replication
   5755..5847    +  CDS            lacI (fragment): lac repressor; lacI; The lac repressor binds to the lac operator to inhibit transcription in E. coli. This inhibition can be relieved by adding lactose or isopropyl-β-D-thiogalactopyranoside (IPTG).
   5860..5881    +  protein_bind   CAP binding site: CAP binding activates transcription in the presence of cAMP. E. coli catabolite activator protein
   5896..5926    +  promoter       lac promoter: promoter for the E. coli lac operon
   5934..5950    +  protein_bind   lac operator: The lac repressor binds to the lac operator to inhibit transcription in E. coli. This inhibition can be relieved by adding lactose or isopropyl-β-D-thiogalactopyranoside (IPTG). lac repressor encoded by lacI
   5995..6013    +  promoter       T3 promoter: promoter for bacteriophage T3 RNA polymerase
   6041..6267    +  promoter       RSV promoter: Rous sarcoma virus enhancer/promoter
   6268..6448    +  LTR            5' LTR (truncated): truncated 5' long terminal repeat (LTR) from HIV-1
   6495..6620    +  misc_feature   HIV-1 Ψ: packaging signal of human immunodeficiency virus type 1
   6604..6967    +  CDS            HIV-1 gag (fragment): gag protein from human immunodeficiency virus 1; gag
   7113..7346    +  misc_feature   RRE: The Rev response element (RRE) of HIV-1 allows for Rev-dependent mRNA export from the nucleus to the cytoplasm.
   7723..7749    +  CDS            Rev (fragment): human immunodeficiency virus 1 (HIV-1) Rev protein; rev; enhances nuclear export of unspliced and incompletely spliced viral mRNAs
   7753..7993    +  promoter       U6 promoter: RNA polymerase III promoter for human U6 snRNA
   8023..8098    +  misc_RNA       gRNA scaffold: guide RNA scaffold for the Streptococcus pyogenes CRISPR/Cas9 system
   8154..8271    +  misc_feature   cPPT/CTS: central polypurine tract and central termination sequence of HIV-1
>Addgene plasmid #76088 | IKBKB gRNA (BRDN0001145640) | addgene full sequence | sequence record 185160 | Addgene Assembled Sequence
CCCGGGTGCAAAGATGGATAAAGTTTTAAACAGAGAGGAATCTTTGCAGCTAATGGACCTTCTAGGTCTT
GAAAGGAGTGGGAATTGGCTCCGGTGCCCGTCAGTGGGCAGAGCGCACATCGCCCACAGTCCCCGAGAAG
TTGGGGGGAGGGGTCGGCAATTGATCCGGTGCCTAGAGAAGGTGGCGCGGGGTAAACTGGGAAAGTGATG
TCGTGTACTGGCTCCGCCTTTTTCCCGAGGGTGGGGGAGAACCGTATATAAGTGCAGTAGTCGCCGTGAA
CGTTCTTTTTCGCAACGGGTTTGCCGCCAGAACACAGGTAAGTGCCGTGTGTGGTTCCCGCGGGCCTGGC
CTCTTTACGGGTTATGGCCCTTGCGTGCCTTGAATTACTTCCACCTGGCTGCAGTACGTGATTCTTGATC
CCGAGCTTCGGGTTGGAAGTGGGTGGGAGAGTTCGAGGCCTTGCGCTTAAGGAGCCCCTTCGCCTCGTGC
TTGAGTTGAGGCCTGGCCTGGGCGCTGGGGCCGCCGCGTGCGAATCTGGTGGCACCTTCGCGCCTGTCTC
GCTGCTTTCGATAAGTCTCTAGCCATTTAAAATTTTTGATGACCTGCTGCGACGCTTTTTTTCTGGCAAG
ATAGTCTTGTAAATGCGGGCCAAGATCTGCACACTGGTATTTCGGTTTTTGGGGCCGCGGGCGGCGACGG
GGCCCGTGCGTCCCAGCGCACATGTTCGGCGAGGCGGGGCCTGCGAGCGCGGCCACCGAGAATCGGACGG
GGGTAGTCTCAAGCTGGCCGGCCTGCTCTGGTGCCTGGCCTCGCGCCGCCGTGTATCGCCCCGCCCTGGG
CGGCAAGGCTGGCCCGGTCGGCACCAGTTGCGTGAGCGGAAAGATGGCCGCTTCCCGGCCCTGCTGCAGG
GAGCTCAAAATGGAGGACGCGGCGCTCGGGAGAGCGGGCGGGTGAGTCACCCACACAAAGGAAAAGGGCC
TTTCCGTCCTCAGCCGTCGCTTCATGTGACTCCACGGAGTACCGGGCGCCGTCCAGGCACCTCGATTAGT
TCTCGAGCTTTTGGAGTACGTCGTCTTTAGGTTGGGGGGAGGGGTTTTATGCGATGGAGTTTCCCCACAC
TGAGTGGGTGGAGACTGAAGTTAGGCCAGCTTGGCACTTGATGTAATTCTCCTTGGAATTTGCCCTTTTT
GAGTTTGGATCTTGGTTCATTCTCAAGCCTCAGACAGTGGTTCAAAGTTTTTTTCTTCCATTTCAGGTGT
CGTGACGTACGGCCACCATGACCGAGTACAAGCCCACGGTGCGCCTCGCCACCCGCGACGACGTCCCCAG
GGCCGTACGCACCCTCGCCGCCGCGTTCGCCGACTACCCCGCCACGCGCCACACCGTCGATCCGGACCGC
CACATCGAGCGGGTCACCGAGCTGCAAGAACTCTTCCTCACGCGCGTCGGGCTCGACATCGGCAAGGTGT
GGGTCGCGGACGACGGCGCCGCCGTGGCGGTCTGGACCACGCCGGAGAGCGTCGAAGCGGGGGCGGTGTT
CGCCGAGATCGGCCCGCGCATGGCCGAGTTGAGCGGTTCCCGGCTGGCCGCGCAGCAACAGATGGAAGGC
CTCCTGGCGCCGCACCGGCCCAAGGAGCCCGCGTGGTTCCTGGCCACCGTCGGAGTCTCGCCCGACCACC
AGGGCAAGGGTCTGGGCAGCGCCGTCGTGCTCCCCGGAGTGGAGGCGGCCGAGCGCGCCGGGGTGCCCGC
CTTCCTGGAGACCTCCGCGCCCCGCAACCTCCCCTTCTACGAGCGGCTCGGCTTCACCGTCACCGCCGAC
GTCGAGGTGCCCGAAGGACCGCGCACCTGGTGCATGACCCGCAAGCCCGGTGCCTGAACGCGTTAAGTCG
ACAATCAACCTCTGGATTACAAAATTTGTGAAAGATTGACTGGTATTCTTAACTATGTTGCTCCTTTTAC
GCTATGTGGATACGCTGCTTTAATGCCTTTGTATCATGCTATTGCTTCCCGTATGGCTTTCATTTTCTCC
TCCTTGTATAAATCCTGGTTGCTGTCTCTTTATGAGGAGTTGTGGCCCGTTGTCAGGCAACGTGGCGTGG
TGTGCACTGTGTTTGCTGACGCAACCCCCACTGGTTGGGGCATTGCCACCACCTGTCAGCTCCTTTCCGG
GACTTTCGCTTTCCCCCTCCCTATTGCCACGGCGGAACTCATCGCCGCCTGCCTTGCCCGCTGCTGGACA
GGGGCTCGGCTGTTGGGCACTGACAATTCCGTGGTGTTGTCGGGGAAATCATCGTCCTTTCCTTGGCTGC
TCGCCTGTGTTGCCACCTGGATTCTGCGCGGGACGTCCTTCTGCTACGTCCCTTCGGCCCTCAATCCAGC
GGACCTTCCTTCCCGCGGCCTGCTGCCGGCTCTGCGGCCTCTTCCGCGTCTTCGCCTTCGCCCTCAGACG
AGTCGGATCTCCCTTTGGGCCGCCTCCCCGCGTCGACTTTAAGACCAATGACTTACAAGGCAGCTGTAGA
TCTTAGCCACTTTTTAAAAGAAAAGGGGGGACTGGAAGGGCTAATTCACTCCCAACGAAGACAAGATCTG
CTTTTTGCTTGTACTGGGTCTCTCTGGTTAGACCAGATCTGAGCCTGGGAGCTCTCTGGCTAACTAGGGA
ACCCACTGCTTAAGCCTCAATAAAGCTTGCCTTGAGTGCTTCAAGTAGTGTGTGCCCGTCTGTTGTGTGA
CTCTGGTAACTAGAGATCCCTCAGACCCTTTTAGTCAGTGTGGAAAATCTCTAGCAGTACGTATAGTAGT
TCATGTCATCTTATTATTCAGTATTTATAACTTGCAAAGAAATGAATATCAGAGAGTGAGAGGAACTTGT
TTATTGCAGCTTATAATGGTTACAAATAAAGCAATAGCATCACAAATTTCACAAATAAAGCATTTTTTTC
ACTGCATTCTAGTTGTGGTTTGTCCAAACTCATCAATGTATCTTATCATGTCTGGCTCTAGCTATCCCGC
CCCTAACTCCGCCCATCCCGCCCCTAACTCCGCCCAGTTCCGCCCATTCTCCGCCCCATGGCTGACTAAT
TTTTTTTATTTATGCAGAGGCCGAGGCCGCCTCGGCCTCTGAGCTATTCCAGAAGTAGTGAGGAGGCTTT
TTTGGAGGCCTAGGGACGTACCCAATTCGCCCTATAGTGAGTCGTATTACGCGCGCTCACTGGCCGTCGT
TTTACAACGTCGTGACTGGGAAAACCCTGGCGTTACCCAACTTAATCGCCTTGCAGCACATCCCCCTTTC
GCCAGCTGGCGTAATAGCGAAGAGGCCCGCACCGATCGCCCTTCCCAACAGTTGCGCAGCCTGAATGGCG
AATGGG
[124 nt withheld, positions 3367-3490]
C
[91 nt withheld, positions 3492-3582]
A
[49 nt withheld, positions 3584-3632]
CCTTTGACGTTGGAGTCCACGTTCTTT
[37 nt withheld, positions 3660-3696]
ACCCTATCTCGGTCTATTCTTTTGATTTATAAGGGATTTTGCCGATTTCGGCCTATTGGTTAAAAAATGA
GCTGATTTAACAAAAATTTAACGCGAATTTTAACAAAATATTAACGCTTACAATTTAGGTGGCACTTTTC
GGGGAAATGTGCGCGGAACCCCTATTTGTTTATTTTTCTAAATACATTCAAATATGTATCCGCTCATGAG
ACAATAACCCTGATAAATGCTTCAATAATATTGAAAAAGGAAGAGTATGAGTATTCAACATTTCCGTGTC
GCCCTTATTCCCTTTTTTGCGGCATTTTGCCTTCCTGTTTTTGCTCACCCAGAAACGCTGGTGAAAGTAA
AAGATGCTGAAGATCAGTTGGGTGCACGAGTGGGTTACATCGAACTGGATCTCAACAGCGGTAAGATCCT
TGAGAGTTTTCGCCCCGAAGAACGTTTTCCAATGATGAGCACTTTTAAAGTTCTGCTATGTGGCGCGGTA
TTATCCCGTATTGACGCCGGGCAAGAGCAACTCGGTCGCCGCATACACTATTCTCAGAATGACTTGGTTG
AGTACTCACCAGTCACAGAAAAGCATCTTACGGATGGCATGACAGTAAGAGAATTATGCAGTGCTGCCAT
AACCATGAGTGATAACACTGCGGCCAACTTACTTCTGACAACGATCGGAGGACCGAAGGAGCTAACCGCT
TTTTTGCACAACATGGGGGATCATGTAACTCGCCTTGATCGTTGGGAACCGGAGCTGAATGAAGCCATAC
CAAACGACGAGCGTGACACCACGATGCCTGTAGCAATGGCAACAACGTTGCGCAAACTATTAACTGGCGA
ACTACTTACTCTAGCTTCCCGGCAACAATTAATAGACTGGATGGAGGCGGATAAAGTTGCAGGACCACTT
CTGCGCTCGGCCCTTCCGGCTGGCTGGTTTATTGCTGATAAATCTGGAGCCGGTGAGCGTGGGTCTCGCG
GTATCATTGCAGCACTGGGGCCAGATGGTAAGCCCTCCCGTATCGTAGTTATCTACACGACGGGGAGTCA
GGCAACTATGGATGAACGAAATAGACAGATCGCTGAGATAGGTGCCTCACTGATTAAGCATTGGTAACTG
TCAGACCAAGTTTACTCATATATACTTTAGATTGATTTAAAACTTCATTTTTAATTTAAAAGGATCTAGG
TGAAGATCCTTTTTGATAATCTCATGACCAAAATCCCTTAACGTGAGTTTTCGTTCCACTGAGCGTCAGA
CCCCGTAGAAAAGATCAAAGGATCTTCTTGAGATCCTTTTTTTCTGCGCGTAATCTGCTGCTTGCAAACA
AAAAAACCACCGCTACCAGCGGTGGTTTGTTTGCCGGATCAAGAGCTACCAACTCTTTTTCCGAAGGTAA
CTGGCTTCAGCAGAGCGCAGATACCAAATACTGTTCTTCTAGTGTAGCCGTAGTTAGGCCACCACTTCAA
GAACTCTGTAGCACCGCCTACATACCTCGCTCTGCTAATCCTGTTACCAGTGGCTGCTGCCAGTGGCGAT
AAGTCGTGTCTTACCGGGTTGGACTCAAGACGATAGTTACCGGATAAGGCGCAGCGGTCGGGCTGAACGG
GGGGTTCGTGCACACAGCCCAGCTTGGAGCGAACGACCTACACCGAACTGAGATACCTACAGCGTGAGCT
ATGAGAAAGCGCCACGCTTCCCGAAGGGAGAAAGGCGGACAGGTATCCGGTAAGCGGCAGGGTCGGAACA
GGAGAGCGCACGAGGGAGCTTCCAGGGGGAAACGCCTGGTATCTTTATAGTCCTGTCGGGTTTCGCCACC
TCTGACTTGAGCGTCGATTTTTGTGATGCTCGTCAGGGGGGCGGAGCCTATGGAAAAACGCCAGCAACGC
GGCCTTTTTACGGTTCCTGGCCTTTTGCTGGCCTTTTGCTCACATGTTCTTTCCTGCGTTATCCCCTGAT
TCTGTGGATAACCGTATTACCGCCTTTGAGTGAGCTGATACCGCTCGCCGCAGCCGAACGACCGAGCGCA
GCGAGTCAGTGAGCGAGGAAGCGGAAGAGCGCCCAATACGCAAACCGCCTCTCCCCGCGCGTTGGCCGAT
TCATTAATGCAGCTGGCACGACAGGTTTCCCGACTGGAAAGCGGGCAGTGAGCGCAACGCAATTAATGTG
AGTTAGCTCACTCATTAGGCACCCCAGGCTTTACACTTTATGCTTCCGGCTCGTATGTTGTGTGGAATTG
TGAGCGGATAACAATTTCACACAGGAAACAGCTATGACCATGATTACGCCAAGCGCGCAATTAACCCTCA
CTAAAGGGAACAAAAGCTGGAGCTGCAAGCTTAATGTAGTCTTATGCAATACTCTTGTAGTCTTGCAACA
TGGTAACGATGAGTTAGCAACATGCCTTACAAGGAGAGAAAAAGCACCGTGCATGCCGATTGGTGGAAGT
AAGGTGGTACGATCGTGCCTTATTAGGAAGGCAACAGACGGGTCTGACATGGATTGGACGAACCACTGAA
TTGCCGCATTGCAGAGATATTGTATTTAAGTGCCTAGCTCGATACATAAACGGGTCTCTCTGGTTAGACC
AGATCTGAGCCTGGGAGCTCTCTGGCTAACTAGGGAACCCACTGCTTAAGCCTCAATAAAGCTTGCCTTG
AGTGCTTCAAGTAGTGTGTGCCCGTCTGTTGTGTGACTCTGGTAACTAGAGATCCCTCAGACCCTTTTAG
TCAGTGTGGAAAATCTCTAGCAGTGGCGCCCGAACAGGGACTTGAAAGCGAAAGGGAAACCAGAGGAGCT
CTCTCGACGCAGGACTCGGCTTGCTGAAGCGCGCACGGCAAGAGGCGAGGGGCGGCGACTGGTGAGTACG
CCAAAAATTTTGACTAGCGGAGGCTAGAAGGAGAGAGATGGGTGCGAGAGCGTCAGTATTAAGCGGGGGA
GAATTAGATCGCGATGGGAAAAAATTCGGTTAAGGCCAGGGGGAAAGAAAAAATATAAATTAAAACATAT
AGTATGGGCAAGCAGGGAGCTAGAACGATTCGCAGTTAATCCTGGCCTGTTAGAAACATCAGAAGGCTGT
AGACAAATACTGGGACAGCTACAACCATCCCTTCAGACAGGATCAGAAGAACTTAGATCATTATATAATA
CAGTAGCAACCCTCTATTGTGTGCATCAAAGGATAGAGATAAAAGACACCAAGGAAGCTTTAGACAAGAT
AGAGGAAGAGCAAAACAAAAGTAAGACCACCGCACAGCAAGCGGCCGCTGATCTTCAGACCTGGAGGAGG
AGATATGAGGGACAATTGGAGAAGTGAATTATATAAATATAAAGTAGTAAAAATTGAACCATTAGGAGTA
GCACCCACCAAGGCAAAGAGAAGAGTGGTGCAGAGAGAAAAAAGAGCAGTGGGAATAGGAGCTTTGTTCC
TTGGGTTCTTGGGAGCAGCAGGAAGCACTATGGGCGCAGCGTCAATGACGCTGACGGTACAGGCCAGACA
ATTATTGTCTGGTATAGTGCAGCAGCAGAACAATTTGCTGAGGGCTATTGAGGCGCAACAGCATCTGTTG
CAACTCACAGTCTGGGGCATCAAGCAGCTCCAGGCAAGAATCCTGGCTGTGGAAAGATACCTAAAGGATC
AACAGCTCCTGGGGATTTGGGGTTGCTCTGGAAAACTCATTTGCACCACTGCTGTGCCTTGGAATGCTAG
TTGGAGTAATAAATCTCTGGAACAGATTTGGAATCACACGACCTGGATGGAGTGGGACAGAGAAATTAAC
AATTACACAAGCTTAATACACTCCTTAATTGAAGAATCGCAAAACCAGCAAGAAAAGAATGAACAAGAAT
TATTGGAATTAGATAAATGGGCAAGTTTGTGGAATTGGTTTAACATAACAAATTGGCTGTGGTATATAAA
ATTATTCATAATGATAGTAGGAGGCTTGGTAGGTTTAAGAATAGTTTTTGCTGTACTTTCTATAGTGAAT
AGAGTTAGGCAGGGATATTCACCATTATCGTTTCAGACCCACCTCCCAACCCCGAGGGGACCCAGAGAGG
GCCTATTTCCCATGATTCCTTCATATTTGCATATACGATACAAGGCTGTTAGAGAGATAATTAGAATTAA
TTTGACTGTAAACACAAAGATATTAGTACAAAATACGTGACGTAGAAAGTAATAATTTCTTGGGTAGTTT
GCAGTTTTAAAATTATGTTTTAAAATGGACTATCATATGCTTACCGTAACTTGAAAGTATTTCGATTTCT
TGGCTTTATATATCTTGTGGAAAGGACGAAACACCGGCCATGGAGTACTGCCAAGGGTTTTAGAGCTAGA
AATAGCAAGTTAAAATAAGGCTAGTCCGTTATCAACTTGAAAAAGTGGCACCGAGTCGGTGCTTTTTTAA
GCTTGGCGTAACTAGATCTTGAGACAAATGGCAGTATTCATCCACAATTTTAAAAGAAAAGGGGGGATTG
GGGGGTACAGTGCAGGGGAAAGAATAGTAGACATAATAGCAACAGACATACAAACTAAAGAATTACAAAA
ACAAATTACAAAAATTCAAAATTTTCGGGTTTATTACAGGGACAGCAGAGATCCACTTTGGCGCCGGCTC
GAGGGGG
