>Addgene plasmid #76088 | IKBKB gRNA (BRDN0001145640) | depositor partial sequence | sequence record 143548 | Target Sequence
GCCATGGAGTACTGCCAAGG
