>Addgene plasmid #76088 | IKBKB gRNA (BRDN0001145640) | addgene partial sequence | sequence record 185159 | hU6-F
AGAAAGTAATAATTTCTTGGGTAGTTTGCAGTTTTAAAATTATGTTTTAAAATGGACTATCATATGCTTA
CCGTAACTTGAAAGTATTTCGATTTCTTGGCTTTATATATCTTGTGGAAAGGACGAAACACCGGCCATGG
AGTACTGCCAAGGGTTTTAGAGCTAGAAATAGCAAGTTAAAATAAGGCTAGTCCGTTATCAACTTGAAAA
AGTGGCACCGAGTCGGTGCTTTTTTAAGCTTGGCGTAACTAGATCTTGAGACAAATGGCAGTATTCATCC
ACAATTTTAAAAGAAAAGGGGGGATTGGGGGGTACAGTGCAGGGGAAAGAATAGTAGACATAATAGCAAC
AGACATACAAACTAAAGAATTACAAAAACAAATTACAAAAATTCAAAATTTTCGGGTTTATTACAGGGAC
AGCAGAGATCCACTTTGGCGCCGGCTCGAGGGGGCCCGGGTGCAAAGATGGATAAAGTTTTAAACAGAGA
GGAATCTTTGCAGCTAATGGACCTTCTAGGTCTTGAAAGGAGTGGGAATTGGCTCCGGTGCCCGTCAGTG
GGCAGAGCGC
